Addgene plasmid #20779: pFA6a-6xGLY-V5-hphMX4
Purpose: (Empty Backbone)
Depositing lab: Mark Hochstrasser. Depositing organization: Yale University. Publication: Small epitope-linker modules for PCR-based C-terminal tagging in Saccharomyces cerevisiae. Funakoshi M, Hochstrasser M. Yeast. 2009 Feb 25. 26(3):185-192. 10.1002/yea.1658 PubMed 19243080.
Backbone
  Vector backbone: pFA6a
  Backbone size (bp): 2513
  Vector type: Yeast Expression ; PCR-based C-terminal tagging
  Selectable markers: Hygromycin
Growth in bacteria
  Bacterial resistance: Ampicillin, 100 μg/mL
  Growth temperature: 37°C
  Growth strain: DH5alpha
  Copy number: Unknown
Gene/Insert
  Gene/Insert name: None
  Cloning method: Restriction Enzyme; 5′ cloning site PacI (unknown if destroyed); 3′ cloning site PmeI (unknown if destroyed)
  Sequencing primers: 5′ SP6; 3′ T7
Terms and licenses: Academic/Nonprofit Terms; Industry Terms: Not Available to Industry
How to cite: pFA6a-6xGLY-V5-hphMX4 was a gift from Mark Hochstrasser (Addgene plasmid # 20779 ; http://n2t.net/addgene:20779 ; RRID:Addgene_20779)
