[The description below was written by a language model from this plasmid's Addgene catalogue record and pLannotate feature annotations shown in this document.]
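Description:
pFA6a-6xGLY-V5-hphMX4 is a 4,450 nt template plasmid from the pFA6a family, used for PCR-based C-terminal epitope tagging of chromosomal genes in Saccharomyces cerevisiae. It is catalogued as an empty backbone: it carries no gene of interest and no yeast replication origin is annotated, so it serves as a source of an amplifiable tagging module, not as an expression vector maintained in yeast. In E. coli it is propagated through a high-copy ColE1/pUC-type origin and selected with ampicillin via the bla gene and its promoter. Short annotated fragments of lacI, rop and bom appear to be backbone remnants without a functional role.

The module begins with a V5 epitope, which by the construct name is preceded by a six-glycine linker. The linker is not separately annotated, and the V5 hit is scored as a fragment. Such a flexible linker is generally intended to distance the tag from the target protein and improve its accessibility. The tag is followed by the S. cerevisiae ADH1 terminator, which supplies transcription termination for the tagged gene once its native 3′ region has been displaced. Downstream lies the hph hygromycin-resistance cassette. The annotation tool labels this cassette hphMX6, whereas the plasmid name specifies hphMX4. The record lists PacI and PmeI as the cloning sites, and flanking SP6 and T7 promoters serve as sequencing primer sites.

In typical use, primers carrying homology to the 3′ end of a target open reading frame and its downstream region amplify the linker-tag-terminator-marker unit. The product integrates by homologous recombination, and hygromycin-resistant transformants then express the protein as a V5 fusion from its own promoter for detection or immunoprecipitation.
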