Features (pLannotate 1.2.2; 11 found; start..end, strand, type, name):
     79..117     +  CDS            V5 tag (fragment): epitope tag from simian virus 5
    141..328     +  terminator     ADH1 terminator: S. cerevisiae ADH1; transcription terminator for the S. cerevisiae alcohol dehydrogenase 1 (ADH1) gene
    403..1978    +  gene           hphMX6: yeast selectable marker conferring hygromycin resistance
   2086..2104    -  promoter       T7 promoter: promoter for bacteriophage T7 RNA polymerase
   2126..2179    -  CDS            lacI (fragment): lac repressor; lacI; The lac repressor binds to the lac operator to inhibit transcription in E. coli. This inhibition can be relieved by adding lactose or isopropyl-β-D-thiogalactopyranoside (IPTG).
   2362..2950    -  rep_origin     ori: high-copy-number ColE1/pMB1/pBR322/pUC origin of replication
   3121..3981    -  CDS            AmpR: β-lactamase; bla; confers resistance to ampicillin, carbenicillin, and related antibiotics
   3982..4086    -  promoter       AmpR promoter: bla
   4181..4216    +  CDS            rop (fragment): Rop protein, which maintains plasmids at low copy number; rop
   4318..4369    +  misc_feature   bom (fragment): basis of mobility region from pBR322
   4432..4450    +  promoter       SP6 promoter: promoter for bacteriophage SP6 RNA polymerase
>Addgene plasmid #20779 | pFA6a-6xGLY-V5-hphMX4 | depositor full sequence | sequence record 9670 | Author sequence
ACGCGGCCGCCAGCTGAAGCTTCGTACGCTGCAGGTCGACGGATCCCCGGGTTAATTAACGGGGGAGGCG
GGGGTGGAAAGCCTATCCCTAACCCTCTCCTCGGTCTCGATTCTACGTAGGGCGCGCCACTTCTAAATAA
GCGAATTTCTTATGATTTATGATTTTTATTATTAAATAAGTTATAAAAAAAATAAGTGTATACAAATTTT
AAAGTGACTCTTAGGTTTTAAAACGAAAATTCTTATTCTTGAGTAACTCTTTCCTGTAGGTCAGGTTGCT
TTCTCAGGTATAGTATGAGGTCGCTCTTATTGACCACACCTCTACCGGCAGATCCGCTAGGGATAACAGG
GTAATATAGATCTGTTTAGCTTGCCTTGTCCCCGCCGGGTCACCCGGCCAGCGACATGGAGGCCCAGAAT
ACCCTCCTTGACAGTCTTGACGTGCGCAGCTCAGGGGCATGATGTGACTGTCGCCCGTACATTTAGCCCA
TACATCCCCATGTATAATCATTTGCATCCATACATTTTGATGGCCGCACGGCGCGAAGCAAAAATTACGG
CTCCTCGCTGCAGACCTGCGAGCAGGGAAACGCTCCCCTCACAGACGCGTTGAATTGTCCCCACGCCGCG
CCCCTGTAGAGAAATATAAAAGGTTAGGATTTGCCACTGAGGTTCTTCTTTCATATACTTCCTTTTAAAA
TCTTGCTAGGATACAGTTCTCACATCACATCCGAACATAAACAACCATGGGTAAAAAGCCTGAACTCACC
GCGACGTCTGTCGAGAAGTTTCTGATCGAAAAGTTCGACAGCGTCTCCGACCTGATGCAGCTCTCGGAGG
GCGAAGAATCTCGTGCTTTCAGCTTCGATGTAGGAGGGCGTGGATATGTCCTGCGGGTAAATAGCTGCGC
CGATGGTTTCTACAAAGATCGTTATGTTTATCGGCACTTTGCATCGGCCGCGCTCCCGATTCCGGAAGTG
CTTGACATTGGGGAATTCAGCGAGAGCCTGACCTATTGCATCTCCCGCCGTGCACAGGGTGTCACGTTGC
AAGACCTGCCTGAAACCGAACTGCCCGCTGTTCTGCAGCCGGTCGCGGAGGCCATGGATGCGATCGCTGC
GGCCGATCTTAGCCAGACGAGCGGGTTCGGCCCATTCGGACCGCAAGGAATCGGTCAATACACTACATGG
CGTGATTTCATATGCGCGATTGCTGATCCCCATGTGTATCACTGGCAAACTGTGATGGACGACACCGTCA
GTGCGTCCGTCGCGCAGGCTCTCGATGAGCTGATGCTTTGGGCCGAGGACTGCCCCGAAGTCCGGCACCT
CGTGCACGCGGATTTCGGCTCCAACAATGTCCTGACGGACAATGGCCGCATAACAGCGGTCATTGACTGG
AGCGAGGCGATGTTCGGGGATTCCCAATACGAGGTCGCCAACATCTTCTTCTGGAGGCCGTGGTTGGCTT
GTATGGAGCAGCAGACGCGCTACTTCGAGCGGAGGCATCCGGAGCTTGCAGGATCGCCGCGGCTCCGGGC
GTATATGCTCCGCATTGGTCTTGACCAACTCTATCAGAGCTTGGTTGACGGCAATTTCGATGATGCAGCT
TGGGCGCAGGGTCGATGCGACGCAATCGTCCGATCCGGAGCCGGGACTGTCGGGCGTACACAAATCGCCC
GCAGAAGCGCGGCCGTCTGGACCGATGGCTGTGTAGAAGTACTCGCCGATAGTGGAAACCGACGCCCCAG
CACTCGTCCGAGGGCAAAGGAATAATCAGTACTGACAATAAAAAGATTCTTGTTTTCAAGAACTTGTCAT
TTGTATAGTTTTTTTATATTGTAGTTGTTCTATTTTAATCAAATGTTAGCGTGATTTATATTTTTTTTCG
CCTCGACATCATCTGCCCAGATGCGAAGTTAAGTGCGCAGAAAGTAATATCATGCGTCAATCGTATGTGA
ATGCTGGTCGCTATACTGCTGTCGATTCGATACTAACGCCGCCATCCAGTGTCGAAAACGAGCTCGAATT
CATCGATGATATCAGATCCACTAGTGGCCTATGCGGCCGCGGATCTGCCGGTCTCCCTATAGTGAGTCGT
ATTAATTTCGATAAGCCAGGTTAACCTGCATTAATGAATCGGCCAACGCGCGGGGAGAGGCGGTTTGCGT
ATTGGGCGCTCTTCCGCTTCCTCGCTCACTGACTCGCTGCGCTCGGTCGTTCGGCTGCGGCGAGCGGTAT
CAGCTCACTCAAAGGCGGTAATACGGTTATCCACAGAATCAGGGGATAACGCAGGAAAGAACATGTGAGC
AAAAGGCCAGCAAAAGGCCAGGAACCGTAAAAAGGCCGCGTTGCTGGCGTTTTTCCATAGGCTCCGCCCC
CCTGACGAGCATCACAAAAATCGACGCTCAAGTCAGAGGTGGCGAAACCCGACAGGACTATAAAGATACC
AGGCGTTTCCCCCTGGAAGCTCCCTCGTGCGCTCTCCTGTTCCGACCCTGCCGCTTACCGGATACCTGTC
CGCCTTTCTCCCTTCGGGAAGCGTGGCGCTTTCTCAATGCTCACGCTGTAGGTATCTCAGTTCGGTGTAG
GTCGTTCGCTCCAAGCTGGGCTGTGTGCACGAACCCCCCGTTCAGCCCGACCGCTGCGCCTTATCCGGTA
ACTATCGTCTTGAGTCCAACCCGGTAAGACACGACTTATCGCCACTGGCAGCAGCCACTGGTAACAGGAT
TAGCAGAGCGAGGTATGTAGGCGGTGCTACAGAGTTCTTGAAGTGGTGGCCTAACTACGGCTACACTAGA
AGGACAGTATTTGGTATCTGCGCTCTGCTGAAGCCAGTTACCTTCGGAAAAAGAGTTGGTAGCTCTTGAT
CCGGCAAACAAACCACCGCTGGTAGCGGTGGTTTTTTTGTTTGCAAGCAGCAGATTACGCGCAGAAAAAA
AGGATCTCAAGAAGATCCTTTGATCTTTTCTACGGGGTCTGACGCTCAGTGGAACGAAAACTCACGTTAA
GGGATTTTGGTCATGAGATTATCAAAAAGGATCTTCACCTAGATCCTTTTAAATTAAAAATGAAGTTTTA
AATCAATCTAAAGTATATATGAGTAAACTTGGTCTGACAGTTACCAATGCTTAATCAGTGAGGCACCTAT
CTCAGCGATCTGTCTATTTCGTTCATCCATAGTTGCCTGACTCCCCGTCGTGTAGATAACTACGATACGG
GAGGGCTTACCATCTGGCCCCAGTGCTGCAATGATACCGCGAGACCCACGCTCACCGGCTCCAGATTTAT
CAGCAATAAACCAGCCAGCCGGAAGGGCCGAGCGCAGAAGTGGTCCTGCAACTTTATCCGCCTCCATCCA
GTCTATTAATTGTTGCCGGGAAGCTAGAGTAAGTAGTTCGCCAGTTAATAGTTTGCGCAACGTTGTTGCC
ATTGCTACAGGCATCGTGGTGTCACGCTCGTCGTTTGGTATGGCTTCATTCAGCTCCGGTTCCCAACGAT
CAAGGCGAGTTACATGATCCCCCATGTTGTGCAAAAAAGCGGTTAGCTCCTTCGGTCCTCCGATCGTTGT
CAGAAGTAAGTTGGCCGCAGTGTTATCACTCATGGTTATGGCAGCACTGCATAATTCTCTTACTGTCATG
CCATCCGTAAGATGCTTTTCTGTGACTGGTGAGTACTCAACCAAGTCATTCTGAGAATAGTGTATGCGGC
GACCGAGTTGCTCTTGCCCGGCGTCAATACGGGATAATACCGCGCCACATAGCAGAACTTTAAAAGTGCT
CATCATTGGAAAACGTTCTTCGGGGCGAAAACTCTCAAGGATCTTACCGCTGTTGAGATCCAGTTCGATG
TAACCCACTCGTGCACCCAACTGATCTTCAGCATCTTTTACTTTCACCAGCGTTTCTGGGTGAGCAAAAA
CAGGAAGGCAAAATGCCGCAAAAAAGGGAATAAGGGCGACACGGAAATGTTGAATACTCATACTCTTCCT
TTTTCAATATTATTGAAGCATTTATCAGGGTTATTGTCTCATGAGCGGATACATATTTGAATGTATTTAG
AAAAATAAACAAATAGGGGTTCCGCGCACATTTCCCCGAAAAGTGCCACCTGACGTCTAAGAAACCATTA
TTATCATGACATTAACCTATAAAAATAGGCGTATCACGAGGCCCTTTCGTCTCGCGCGTTTCGGTGATGA
CGGTGAAAACCTCTGACACATGCAGCTCCCGGAGACGGTCACAGCTTGTCTGTAAGCGGATGCCGGGAGC
AGACAAGCCCGTCAGGGCGCGTCAGCGGGTGTTGGCGGGTGTCGGGGCTGGCTTAACTATGCGGCATCAG
AGCAGATTGTACTGAGAGTGCACCATATGGACATATTGTCGTTAGAACGCGGCTACAATTAATACATAAC
CTTATGTATCATACACATACGATTTAGGTGACACTATAGA
