>Addgene plasmid #20779 | pFA6a-6xGLY-V5-hphMX4 | addgene partial sequence | sequence record 112873 | SP6 5'-ATTTAGGTGACACTATAG-3'
GCTGCAGGTCGACGGATCCCCGGGTTAATTAACGGGGGAGGCGGGGGTGGAAAGCCTATCCCTAACCCTC
TCCTCGGTCTCGATTCTACGTAGGGCGCGCCACTTCTAAATAAGCGAATTTCTTATGATTTATGATTTTT
ATTATTAAATAAGTTATAAAAAAAATAAGTGTATACAAATTTTAAAGTGACTCTTAGGTTTTAAAACGAA
AATTCTTATTCTTGAGTAACTCTTTCCTGTAGGTCAGGTTGCTTTCTCAGGTATAGTATGAGGTCGCTCT
TATTGACCACACCTCTACCGGCAGATCCGCTAGGGATAACAGGGTAATATAGATCTGTTTAGCTTGCCTC
GTCCCCGCCGGGTCACCCGGCCAGCGACATGGAGGCCCAGAATACCCTCCTTGACAGTCTTGACGTGCGC
AGCTCAGGGGCATGATGTGACTGTCGCCCGTACATTTAGCCCATACATCCCCATGTATAATCATTTGCAT
CCATACATTTTGATGGCCGCACGGCGCGAAGCAAAAATTACGGCTCCTCGCTGCGGACCTGCGAGCAGGG
AAACGCTCCCCTCACAGACGCGTTGAATTGTCCCCACGCCGCGCCCCTGTAGAGAAATATAAAAGGTTAG
GATTTGCCACTGAGGTTCTTCTTTCATATACTTCCTTTTAAAATCTTGCTAGGATACAGTTCTCACATCA
CATCCGAACATAAACAACCATGGGTAAAAAGCCTGAACTCACCGCGACGTCTGTCGAGAAGTTTCTGATC
GAAAAGTTCGACAGCGTCTCCGACCTGATGCAGCTCTCGGAGGGCGAAGAATCTCGTGCTTTCAGCTTCG
ATGTAGGAGGGCGTGGATATGTCCTGCGGGTAAATAGCTGCGCCGATGGTTTCTACAAAGATCGTTATGT
TTATCGGC
