>Addgene plasmid #20779 | pFA6a-6xGLY-V5-hphMX4 | addgene partial sequence | sequence record 112874 | T7 5'-TAATACGACTCACTATAGGG-3'
GGCCACTAGTGGATCTGATATCATCGATGAATTCGAGCTCGTTTTCGACACTGGATGGCGGCGTTAGTAT
CGAATCGACAGCAGTATAGCGACCAGCATTCACATACGATTGACGCATGATATTACTTTCTGCGCACTTA
ACTTCGCATCTGGGCAGATGATGTCGAGGCGAAAAAAAATATAAATCACGCTAACATTTGATTAAAATAG
AACAACTACAATATAAAAAAACTATACAAATGACAAGTTCTTGAAAACAAGAATCTTTTTATTGTCAGTA
CTGATTATTCCTTTGCCCTCGGACGAGTGCTGGGGCGTCGGTTTCCACTATCGGCGAGTACTTCTACACA
GCCATCGGTCCAGACGGCCGCGCTTCTGCGGGCGATTTGTGTACGCCCGACAGTCCCGGCTCCGGATCGG
ACGATTGCGTCGCATCGACCCTGCGCCCAAGCTGCATCATCGAAATTGCCGTCAACCAAGCTCTGATAGA
GTTGGTCAAGACCAATGCGGAGCATATACGCCCGGAGCCGCGGCGATCCTGCAAGCTCCGGATGCCTCCG
CTCGAAGTAGCGCGTCTGCTGCTCCATACAAGCCAACCACGGCCTCCAGAAGAAGATGTTGGCGACCTCG
TATTGGGAATCCCCGAACATCGCCTCGCTCCAGTCAATGACCGCTGTTATGCGGCCATTGTCCGTCAGGA
CATTGTTGGAGCCGAAATCCGCGTGCACGAGGTGCCGGACTTCGGGGCAGTCCTCGGCCCAAAGCATCAG
CTCATCGAGAGCCTGCGCGACGGACGCACTGACGGTGTCGTCCATCACAGTTTGCCAGTGATACACATGG
GGATCAGCAATCGCGCATATGAAATCACGCCATGTAGTGTATTGACCGATTCCTTGCGGTCCGAATGGGC
CGAACCCGCTCGTCTGGCTAA
